Addgene plasmid #16370: pcDNA3.1 Orai3
Depositing lab: Anjana Rao. Depositing organization: Boston Children's Hospital. Publication: Biochemical and functional characterization of Orai proteins. Gwack Y, Srikanth S, Feske S, Cruz-Guilloty F, Oh-hora M, Neems DS, Hogan PG, Rao A. J Biol Chem. 2007 Jun 1. 282(22):16232-43. 10.1074/jbc.M609630200 PubMed 17293345.
Backbone
  Vector backbone: pcDNA3.1/myc-his
  Backbone manufacturer: Invitrogen
  Backbone size w/o insert (bp): 5400
  Vector type: Mammalian Expression
  Selectable markers: Neomycin (select with G418)
Growth in bacteria
  Bacterial resistance: Ampicillin, 100 μg/mL
  Growth temperature: 37°C
  Growth strain: DH5alpha
  Copy number: High Copy
Gene/Insert
  Gene/Insert name: Orai3
  Species: H. sapiens (human)
  GenBank ID: BC022786
  Entrez Gene: ORAI3 (a.k.a. TMEM142C)
  Tag / fusion protein: Myc (C terminal on backbone); His (C terminal on backbone)
  Cloning method: Restriction Enzyme; 5′ cloning site EcoRI (not destroyed); 3′ cloning site XhoI (not destroyed)
  Sequencing primers: 5′ CMV-F
Terms and licenses: Academic/Nonprofit Terms; Industry Terms: Not Available to Industry
How to cite: pcDNA3.1 Orai3 was a gift from Anjana Rao (Addgene plasmid # 16370 ; http://n2t.net/addgene:16370 ; RRID:Addgene_16370)
