[The description below was written by a language model from this plasmid's Addgene catalogue record.]
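Description:
pcDNA3.1 Orai3 is a mammalian expression plasmid built on the commercial pcDNA3.1/myc-His backbone (about 5.4 kb without insert). It carries the human ORAI3 coding sequence (also known as TMEM142C), cloned by restriction digestion between EcoRI and XhoI sites, both of which remain intact. The plasmid is maintained in E. coli at high copy number under ampicillin selection. A neomycin resistance marker allows G418 selection of transfected mammalian cells, so it can be used for stable line generation as well as transient expression.

The record does not name the promoter and no feature table is supplied. However, the listed CMV forward sequencing primer fits the standard pcDNA3.1 design, in which the strong constitutive cytomegalovirus immediate-early promoter drives the insert. The backbone supplies C-terminal Myc and polyhistidine tags, recorded here as fused to Orai3. The Myc epitope allows detection by immunoblotting, immunoprecipitation or immunostaining, and the His tag allows metal-affinity capture.

ORAI3 belongs to the Orai family of membrane proteins, which form the pore subunits of store-operated calcium channels. The associated publication concerns the biochemical and functional characterization of Orai proteins. This points to use of the construct for overexpressing tagged Orai3 in mammalian cells to study its expression, localization, interactions and contribution to calcium entry, probably alongside other family members. The size of the insert is not stated in the record.
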