>Addgene plasmid #16370 | pcDNA3.1 Orai3 | addgene partial sequence | sequence record 22718 | CMV-F 5'-CGCAAATGGGCGGTAGGCGTG-3'
AGCTCTCTGGCTAACTAGAGAACCCACTGCTTACTGGCTTATCGAAATTAATACGACTCACTATAGGGAG
ACCCAAGCTGGCTAGTTAAGCTTGGTACCGAGCTCGGATCCACTAGTCCAGTGTGGTGGAATTCATGAAG
GGCGGCGAGGGGGACGCGGGCGAGCAGGCCCCGCTGAACCCTGAGGGCGAGAGCCCTGCAGGCTCGGCCA
CGTACCGGGAGTTCGTGCACCGCGGCTACCTGGACCTCATGGGGGCCAGTCAGCACTCGCTGCGGGCGCT
CAGCTGGCGCCGCCTCTACCTCAGCCGGGCCAAGCTCAAAGCTTCCAGCCGCACGTCTGCCTTGCTCTCG
GGCTTCGCCATGGTGGCCATGGTGGAGGTGCAGCTGGAGAGTGACCACGAGTACCCACCAGGCCTGCTGG
TGGCCTTCAGTGCCTGCACCACCGTGCTGGTGGCTGTGCACCTCTTTGCACTCATGGTCTCCACGTGTCT
GCTGCCCCACATTGAAGCTGTGAGCAACATCCACAACCTCAACTCTGTCCACCAGTCGCCACACCAGAGA
CTGCACCGCTACGTGGAGCTGGCCTGGGGCTTCTCCACTGCCCTGGGCACCTTTCTCTTCCTTGCTGAAG
TTGTCCTGGTTGGTTGGGTCAAGTTTGTGCCCATTGGGGCTCCCTTGGACACACCGACCCCCATGGTGCC
CACATCCCGGGTGCCCGGGACTCTGGCACCAGTGGCTACCTCCCTTAGTCCAGCTTCCAATCTCCCACGG
TCCTCTGCGTCTGCAGCACC
